Addgene plasmid #188067: pJRoC30_Th3.10
Purpose: FuncLib-designed high-redox potential laccase from Trametes hirsuta (Th3.10)
Depositing lab: Sarel Fleishman. Depositing organization: Weizmann Institute of Science. Publication: Designed High-Redox Potential Laccases Exhibit High Functional Diversity. Barber-Zucker S, Mateljak I, Goldsmith M, Kupervaser M, Alcalde M, Fleishman SJ. ACS Catal. 2022 Nov 4;12(21):13164-13173. doi: 10.1021/acscatal.2c03006. Epub 2022 Oct 13. PubMed 36366766.
Backbone
  Vector backbone: pJRoC30
  Backbone manufacturer: California Institute of Technology
  Backbone size w/o insert (bp): 10462
  Total vector size (bp): 12286
  Vector type: Yeast Expression
  Selectable markers: URA3
Growth in bacteria
  Bacterial resistance: Ampicillin, 100 μg/mL
  Growth temperature: 37°C
  Growth strain: DH5alpha
  Copy number: High Copy
Gene/Insert
  Gene/Insert name: FuncLib-designed high-redox potential laccase from Trametes hirsuta (alt name: Th3.10)
  Species: Trametes hirsuta
  Insert size (bp): 1824
  Mutation: 20 PROSS + 3 FuncLib mutations, described in publication
  GenBank ID: EU492907.1 EU492907.1
  Tag / fusion protein: S. cerevisiae evolved α-factor prepro-leader signal peptide (N terminal on insert); Thrombin cleavage site + 6xHis tag (C terminal on insert)
Terms and licenses: Academic/Nonprofit Terms; Industry Terms: Not Available to Industry
Depositor comments: The pJRoC30 plasmid was provided to the Fleishman lab by EvoEnzyme S.L. via an MTA agreement.
How to cite: pJRoC30_Th3.10 was a gift from Sarel Fleishman (Addgene plasmid # 188067 ; http://n2t.net/addgene:188067 ; RRID:Addgene_188067)
