[The description below was written by a language model from this plasmid's Addgene catalogue record and pLannotate feature annotations shown in this document.]
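Description:
pJRoC30_Th3.10 is an episomal yeast expression plasmid built on the pJRoC30 backbone, a Saccharomyces cerevisiae / E. coli shuttle vector. In bacteria it is maintained at high copy from a ColE1/pUC-type origin under ampicillin selection (AmpR), and an f1 origin is also present. In yeast it is selected through the URA3 auxotrophic marker, which is counterselectable with 5-FOA. Yeast replication relies on an unusually complete set of 2μ plasmid elements: 2μ origin fragments, the REP1 and REP2 partitioning genes, RAF1, the FLP recombinase and two FRT sites. Together these support stable, multicopy inheritance. The catalogue lists a total size of 12,286 bp, while the sequenced record is slightly longer at 12,371 nt.

The payload is Th3.10, a computationally designed variant of a high-redox potential laccase from the white-rot fungus Trametes hirsuta. It carries 20 PROSS mutations and 3 FuncLib mutations, whose identities are given only in the associated publication. The automated annotation matches the coding region to a homologous Trametes maxima laccase, which reflects sequence similarity rather than a different insert. Expression is driven by the galactose-inducible GAL1 promoter and terminated by the CYC1 terminator. An evolved α-factor prepro-leader fused to the N terminus directs the enzyme into the secretory pathway, where Kex2 processing removes the leader. At the C terminus, a thrombin cleavage site followed by a 6xHis tag allows affinity purification and optional tag removal. The construct serves for secreted production of this laccase design in yeast, as part of work on the functional diversity of designed laccases.
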