Features (pLannotate 1.2.2; 20 found; start..end, strand, type, name):
      1..429     +  rep_origin     f1 ori (sequence partly withheld): f1 bacteriophage origin of replication; arrow indicates direction of (+) strand synthesis
    459..803     -  rep_origin     2μ ori (fragment): yeast 2μ plasmid origin of replication
    784..831     -  protein_bind   FRT: FLP-mediated recombination occurs in the 8-bp core sequence TCTAGAAA (Turan and Bode, 2011). FLP recombinase from the Saccharomyces cerevisiae 2μ plasmid
    984..1166    -  CDS            FLP (fragment): site-specific recombinase FLP is a site-specific recombinase from Saccharomyces cerevisiae. Recombination occurs at FRT sequences.
   1165..2052    -  CDS            REP2: REP2_YEAST - Experimental evidence at protein level: Swiss-Prot protein existence level 1. Part of the plasmid partitioning system, which ensures the equal distribution of replicated plasmid molecules to daugther cells. The plasmids exist as well-organized plasmid foci within the nucleus that stay together throughout the cell-cycle and act as entity during segregation, effetively reducing copy number to one. Plasmid partitioning requires the proteins REP1, REP2, and a cis-acting locus STB (REP3). REP1-REP2 stably associate with CSE4-containing chromatin at STB during S-phase, marking the locus
   2424..3695    +  CDS            FLP: site-specific recombinase FLP is a site-specific recombinase from Saccharomyces cerevisiae. Recombination occurs at FRT sequences.
   3848..3895    +  protein_bind   FRT: FLP-mediated recombination occurs in the 8-bp core sequence TCTAGAAA (Turan and Bode, 2011). FLP recombinase from the Saccharomyces cerevisiae 2μ plasmid
   4062..5180    -  CDS            REP1: REP1_YEAST - Experimental evidence at protein level: Swiss-Prot protein existence level 1. Part of the plasmid partitioning system, which ensures the equal distribution of replicated plasmid molecules to daugther cells. The plasmids exist as well-organized plasmid foci within the nucleus that stay together throughout the cell-cycle and act as entity during segregation, effetively reducing copy number to one. Plasmid partitioning requires the proteins REP1, REP2, and a cis-acting locus STB (REP3). REP1-REP2 stably associate with CSE4-containing chromatin at STB during S-phase, marking the locus
   5443..5985    +  CDS            RAF1: RAF_YEAST - Experimental evidence at transcript level: Swiss-Prot protein existence level 2. Antagonizes transcriptional repression of recombinase FLP by REP1-REP2. May play a role in plasmid partitioning. From Saccharomyces cerevisiae (strain ATCC 204508 / S288c) (Baker's yeast).
   6139..6783    -  rep_origin     2μ ori (fragment): yeast 2μ plasmid origin of replication
   6795..7010    +  promoter       URA3 promoter: S. cerevisiae URA3
   7011..7814    +  CDS            URA3: orotidine-5'-phosphate decarboxylase, required for uracil biosynthesis; S. cerevisiae URA3; yeast auxotrophic marker, counterselectable with 5-fluoroorotic acid (5-FOA)
   7910..8770    +  CDS            AmpR: β-lactamase; bla; confers resistance to ampicillin, carbenicillin, and related antibiotics
   8941..9529    +  rep_origin     ori: high-copy-number ColE1/pMB1/pBR322/pUC origin of replication
   9712..9765    +  CDS            lacI (fragment): lac repressor; lacI; The lac repressor binds to the lac operator to inhibit transcription in E. coli. This inhibition can be relieved by adding lactose or isopropyl-β-D-thiogalactopyranoside (IPTG).
   9777..10024   -  terminator     CYC1 terminator: S. cerevisiae CYC1; transcription terminator for CYC1
  10062..10079   -  CDS            9xHis (fragment): 9xHis affinity tag
  10113..11609   -  CDS            LAC1_TRAMX: Experimental evidence at protein level: Swiss-Prot protein existence level 1. Lignin degradation and detoxification of lignin-derived products. From Trametes maxima (White-rot fungus) (Cerrena maxima).
  11616..11882   -  CDS            α-factor secretion signal: N-terminal secretion signal from S. cerevisiae alpha-factor; MFα1; Cleavage by the Kex2 protease occurs after the dibasic KR sequence. The EA dipeptides are then removed by dipeptidyl aminopeptidase A.
  11909..12350   -  promoter       GAL1 promoter: S. cerevisiae GAL1; inducible promoter, regulated by Gal4
>Addgene plasmid #188067 | pJRoC30_Th3.10 | addgene full sequence | sequence record 370135 | Addgene NGS Result
[124 nt withheld, positions 1-124]
C
[91 nt withheld, positions 126-216]
A
[49 nt withheld, positions 218-266]
CCTTTGACGTTGGAGTCCACGTTCTTT
[37 nt withheld, positions 294-330]
ACCCTATCTCGGTCTATTCTTTTGATTTATAAGGGATTTTGCCGATTTCGGCCTATTGGTTAAAAAATGA
GCTGATTTAACAAAAATTTAACGCGAATTTTAACAAAATATTAACGCTTACAATTTCTCTACGTATAGGA
AATGTTTACATTTTCGTATTGTTTTCGATTCACTCTATGAATAGTTCTTACTACAATTTTTTTGTCTAAA
GAGTAATACTAGAGATAAACATAAAAAATGTAGAGGTCGAGTTTAGATGCAAGTTCAAGGAGCGAAAGGT
GGATGGGTAGGTTATATAGGGATATAGCACAGAGATATATAGCAAAGAGATACTTTTGAGCAATGTTTGT
GGAAGCGGTATTCGCAATATTTTAGTAGCTCGTTACAGTCCGGTGCGTTTTTGGTTTTTTGAAAGTGCGT
CTTCAGAGCGCTTTTGGTTTTCAAAAGCGCTCTGAAGTTCCTATACTTTCTAGAGAATAGGAACTTCGGA
ATAGGAACTTCAAAGCGTTTCCGAAAACGAGCGCTTCCGAAAATGCAACGCGAGCTGCGCACATACAGCT
CACTGTTCACGTCGCACCTATATCTGCGTGTTGCCTGTATATATATATACATGAGAAGAACGGCATAGTG
CGTGTTTATGCTTAAATGCGTACTTATATGCGTCTATTTATGTAGGATGAAAGGTAGTCTAGTACCTCCT
GTGATATTATCCCATTCCATGCGGGGTATCGTATGCTTCCTTCAGCACTACCCTTTAGCTGTTCTATATG
CTGCCACTCCTCAATTGGATTAGTCTCATCCTTCAATGCTATCATTTCCTTTGATATTGGATCATACCCT
AGAAGTATTACGTGATTTTCTGCCCCTTACCCTCGTTGCTACTCTCCTTTTTTTCGTGGGAACCGCTTTA
GGGCCCTCAGTGATGGTGTTTTGTAATTTATATGCTCCTCTTGCATTTGTGTCTCTACTTCTTGTTCGCC
TGGAGGGAACTTCTTCATTTGTATTAGCATGGTTCACTTCAGTCCTTCCTTCCAACTCACTCTTTTTTTG
CTGTAAACGATTCTCTGCCGCCAGTTCATTGAAACTATTGAATATATCCTTTAGAGATTCCGGGATGAAT
AAATCACCTATTAAAGCAGCTTGACGATCTGGTGGAACTAAAGTAAGCAATTGGGTAACGACGCTTACGA
GCTTCATAACATCTTCTTCCGTTGGAGCTGGTGGGACTAATAACTGTGTACAATCCATTTTTCTCATGAG
CATTTCGGTAGCTCTCTTCTTGTCTTTCTCGGGCAATCTTCCTATTATTATAGCAATAGATTTGTATAGT
TGCTTTCTATTGTCTAACAGCTTGTTATTCTGTAGCATCAAATCTATGGCAGCCTGACTTGCTTCTTGTG
AAGAGAGCATACCATTTCCAATCGAATCAAACCTTTCCTTAACCATCTTCGCAGCAGGCAAAATTACCTC
AGCACTGGAGTCAGAAGATACGCTGGAATCTTCTGCGCTAGAATCAAGACCATACGGCCTACCGGTTGTG
AGAGATTCCATGGGCCTTATGACATATCCTGGAAAGAGTAGCTCATCAGACTTACGTTTACTCTCTATAT
CAATATCTACATCAGGAGCAATCATTTCAATAAACAGCCGACATACATCCCAGACGCTATAAGCTGTACG
TGCTTTTACCGTCAGATTCTTGGCTGTTTCAATGTCGTCCATTTTGGTTTTCTTTTACCAGTATTGTTCG
TTTGATAATGTATTCTTGCTTATTACATTATAAAATCTGTGCAGATCACATGTCAAAACAACTTTTTATC
ACAAGATAGTACCGCAAAACGAACCTGCGGGCCGTCTAAAAATTAAGGAAAAGCAGCAAAGGTGCATTTT
TAAAATATGAAATGAAGATACCGCAGTACCAATTATTTTCGCAGTACAAATAATGCGCGGCCGGTGCATT
TTTCGAAAGAACGCGAGACAAACAGGACAATTAAAGTTAGTTTTTCGAGTTAGCGTGTTTGAATACTGCA
AGATACAAGATAAATAGAGTAGTTGAAACTAGATATCAATTGCACACAAGATCGGCGCTAAGCATGCCAC
AATTTGATATATTATGTAAAACACCACCTAAGGTGCTTGTTCGTCAGTTTGTGGAAAGGTTTGAAAGACC
TTCAGGTGAGAAAATAGCATTATGTGCTGCTGAACTAACCTATTTATGTTGGATGATTACACATAACGGA
ACAGCAATCAAGAGAGCCACATTCATGAGCTATAATACTATCATAAGCAATTCGCTGAGTTTCGATATTG
TCAATAAATCACTCCAGTTTAAATACAAGACGCAAAAAGCAACAATTCTGGAAGCCTCATTAAAGAAATT
GATTCCTGCTTGGGAATTTACAATTATTCCTTACTATGGACAAAAACATCAATCTGATATCACTGATATT
GTAAGTAGTTTGCAATTACAGTTCGAATCATCGGAAGAAGCAGATAAGGGAAATAGCCACAGTAAAAAAA
TGCTTAAAGCACTTCTAAGTGAGGGTGAAAGCATCTGGGAGATCACTGAGAAAATACTAAATTCGTTTGA
GTATACTTCGAGATTTACAAAAACAAAAACTTTATACCAATTCCTCTTCCTAGCTACTTTCATCAATTGT
GGAAGATTCAGCGATATTAAGAACGTTGATCCGAAATCATTTAAATTAGTCCAAAATAAGTATCTGGGAG
TAATAATCCAGTGTTTAGTGACAGAGACAAAGACAAGCGTTAGTAGGCACATATACTTCTTTAGCGCAAG
GGGTAGGATCGATCCACTTGTATATTTGGATGAATTTTTGAGGAATTCTGAACCAGTCCTAAAACGAGTA
AATAGGACCGGCAATTCTTCAAGCAATAAACAGGAATACCAATTATTAAAAGATAACTTAGTCAGATCGT
ACAATAAAGCTTTGAAGAAAAATGCGCCTTATTCAATCTTTGCTATAAAAAATGGCCCAAAATCTCACAT
TGGAAGACATTTGATGACCTCATTTCTTTCAATGAAGGGCCTAACGGAGTTGACTAATGTTGTGGGAAAT
TGGAGCGATAAGCGTGCTTCTGCCGTGGCCAGGACAACGTATACTCATCAGATAACAGCAATACCTGATC
ACTACTTCGCACTAGTTTCTCGGTACTATGCATATGATCCAATATCAAAGGAAATGATAGCATTGAAGGA
TGAGACTAATCCAATTGAGGAGTGGCAGCATATAGAACAGCTAAAGGGTAGTGCTGAAGGAAGCATACGA
TACCCCGCATGGAATGGGATAATATCACAGGAGGTACTAGACTACCTTTCATCCTACATAAATAGACGCA
TATAAGTACGCATTTAAGCATAAACACGCACTATGCCGTTCTTCTCATGTATATATATATACAGGCAACA
CGCAGATATAGGTGCGACGTGAACAGTGAGCTGTATGTGCGCAGCTCGCGTTGCATTTTCGGAAGCGCTC
GTTTTCGGAAACGCTTTGAAGTTCCTATTCCGAAGTTCCTATTCTCTAGAAAGTATAGGAACTTCAGAGC
GCTTTTGAAAACCAAAAGCGCTCTGAAGACGCACTTTCAAAAAACCAAAAACGCACCGGACTGTAACGAG
CTACTAAAATATTGCGAATACCGCTTCCACAAACATTGCTCAAAAGTATCTCTTTGCTATATATCTCTGT
GCTATATCCCTATATAACCTACCCATCCACCTTTCGCTCCTTGAACTTGCATCTAAACTCGACCTCTACA
TCAACAGGCTTCCAATGCTCTTCAAATTTTACTGTCAAGTAGACCCATACGGCTGTAATATGCTGCTCTT
CATAATGTAAGCTTATCTTTATCGAATCGTGTGAAAAACTACTACCGCGATAAACCTTTACGGTTCCCTG
AGATTGAATTAGTTCCTTTAGTATATGATACAAGACACTTTTGAACTTTGTACGACGAATTTTGAGGTTC
GCCATCCTCTGGCTATTTCCAATTATCCTGTCGGCTATTATCTCCGCCTCAGTTTGATCTTCCGCTTCAG
ACTGCCATTTTTCACATAATGAATCTATTTCACCCCACAATCCTTCATCCGCCTCCGCATCTTGTTCCGT
TAAACTATTGACTTCATGTTGTACATTGTTTAGTTCACGAGAAGGGTCCTCTTCAGGCGGTAGCTCCTGA
TCTCCTATATGACCTTTATCCTGTTCTCTTTCCACAAACTTAGAAATGTATTCATGAATTATGGAGCACC
TAATAACATTCTTCAAGGCGGAGAAGTTTGGGCCAGATGCCCAATATGCTTGACATGAAAACGTGAGAAT
GAATTTAGTATTATTGTGATATTCTGAGGCAATTTTATTATAATCTCGAAGATAAGAGAAGAATGCAGTG
ACCTTTGTATTGACAAATGGAGATTCCATGTATCTAAAAAATACGCCTTTAGGCCTTCTGATACCCTTTC
CCCTGCGGTTTAGCGTGCCTTTTACATTAATATCTAAACCCTCTCCGATGGTGGCCTTTAACTGACTAAT
AAATGCAACCGATATAAACTGTGATAATTCTGGGTGATTTATGATTCGATCGACAATTGTATTGTACACT
AGTGCAGGATCAGGCCAATCCAGTTCTTTTTCAATTACCGGTGTGTCGTCTGTATTCAGTACATGTCCAA
CAAATGCAAATGCTAACGTTTTGTATTTCTTATAATTGTCAGGAACTGGAAAAGTCCCCCTTGTCGTCTC
GATTACACACCTACTTTCATCGTACACCATAGGTTGGAAGTGCTGCATAATACATTGCTTAATACAAGCA
AGCAGTCTCTCGCCATTCATATTTCAGTTATTTTCCATTACAGCTGATGTCATTGTATATCAGCGCTGTA
AAAATCTATCTGTTACAGAAGGTTTTCGCGGTTTTTATAAACAAAACTTTCGTTACGAAATCGAGCAATC
ACCCCAGCTGCGTATTTGGAAATTCGGGAAAAAGTAGAGCAACGCGAGTTGCATTTTTTACACCATAATG
CATGATTAACTTCGAGAAGGGATTAAGGCTAATTTCACTAGTATGTTTCAAAAACCTCAATCTGTCCATT
GAATGCCTTATAAAACAGCTATAGATTGCATAGAAGAGTTAGCTACTCAATGCTTTTTGTCAAAGCTTAC
TGATGATGATGTGTCTACTTTCAGGCGGGTCTGTAGTAAGGAGAATGACATTATAAAGCTGGCACTTAAA
ATTCCACGGACTATAGACTATACTAGTATACTCCGTCTACTGTACGATACACTTCCGCTCAGGTCCTTGT
CCTTTAACGAGGCCTTACCACTCTTTTGTTACTCTATTGATCCAGCTCAGCAAAGGCAGTGTGATCTAAG
ATTCTATCTTCGCGATGTAGTAAAACTAGCTAGACCGAGAAAGAGACTAGAAATGCAAAAGGCACTTCTA
CAATGGCTGCCATCATTATTATCCGATGTGACGCTGCAGCTTCTCAATGATATTCGAATACGCTTTGAGG
AGATACAGCCTAATATCCGACAAACTGTTTTACAGATTTACGATCGTACTTGTTACCCATCATTGAATTT
TGAACATCCGAACCTGGGAGTTTTCCCTGAAACAGATAGTATATTTGAACCTGTATAATAATATATAGTC
TAGCGCTTTACGGAAGACAATGTATGTATTTCGGTTCCTGGAGAAACTATTGCATCTATTGCATAGGTAA
TCTTGCACGTCGCATCCCCGGTTCATTTTCTGCGTTTCCATCTTGCACTTCAATAGCATATCTTTGTTAA
CGAAGCATCTGTGCTTCATTTTGTAGAACAAAAATGCAACGCGAGAGCGCTAATTTTTCAAACAAAGAAT
CTGAGCTGCATTTTTACAGAACAGAAATGCAACGCGAAAGCGCTATTTTACCAACGAAGAATCTGTGCTT
CATTTTTGTAAAACAAAAATGCAACGCGAGAGCGCTAATTTTTCAAACAAAGAATCTGAGCTGCATTTTT
ACAGAACAGAAATGCAACGCGAGAGCGCTATTTTACCAACAAAGAATCTATACTTCTTTTTTGTTCTACA
AAAATGCATCCCGAGAGCGCTATTTTTCTAACAAAGCATCTTAGATTACTTTTTTTCTCCTTTGTGCGCT
CTATAATGCAGTCTCTTGATAACTTTTTGCACTGTAGGTCCGTTAAGGTTAGAAGAAGGCTACTTTGGTG
TCTATTTTCTCTTCCATAAAAAAAGCCTGACTCCACTTCCCGCGTTTACTGATTACTAGCGAAGCTGCGG
GTGCATTTTTTCAAGATAAAGGCATCCCCGATTATATTCTATACCGATGTGGATTGCGCATACTTTGTGA
ACAGAAAGTGATAGCGTTGATGATTCTTCATTGGTCAGAAAATTATGAACGGTTTCTTCTATTTTGTCTC
TATATACTACGTACCTGCTAGCTTTTCAATTCATCATTTTTTTTTTATTCTTTTTTTTGATTTCGGTTTC
CTTGAAATTTTTTTGATTCGGTAATCTCCGAACAGAAGGAAGAACGAAGGAAGGAGCACAGACTTAGATT
GGTATATATACGCATATGTAGTGTTGAAGAAACATGAAATTGCCCAGTATTCTTAACCCAACTGCACAGA
ACAAAAACCTGCAGGAAACGAAGATAAATCATGTCGAAAGCTACATATAAGGAACGTGCTGCTACTCATC
CTAGTCCTGTTGCTGCCAAGCTATTTAATATCATGCACGAAAAGCAAACAAACTTGTGTGCTTCATTGGA
TGTTCGTACCACCAAGGAATTACTGGAGTTAGTTGAAGCATTAGGTCCCAAAATTTGTTTACTAAAAACA
CATGTGGATATCTTGACTGATTTTTCCATGGAGGGCACAGTTAAGCCGCTAAAGGCATTATCCGCCAAGT
ACAATTTTTTACTCTTCGAAGACAGAAAATTTGCTGACATTGGTAATACAGTCAAATTGCAGTACTCTGC
GGGTGTATACAGAATAGCAGAATGGGCAGACATTACGAATGCACACGGTGTGGTGGGCCCAGGTATTGTT
AGCGGTTTGAAGCAGGCGGCAGAAGAAGTAACAAAGGAACCTAGAGGCCTTTTGATGTTAGCAGAATTGT
CATGCAAGGGCTCCCTATCTACTGGAGAATATACTAAGGGTACTGTTGACATTGCGAAGAGCGACAAAGA
TTTTGTTATCGGCTTTATTGCTCAAAGAGACATGGGTGGAAGAGATGAAGGTTACGATTGGTTGATTATG
ACACCCGGTGTGGGTTTAGATGACAAGGGAGACGCATTGGGTCAACAGTATAGAACCGTGGATGATGTGG
TCTCTACAGGATCTGACATTATTATTGTTGGAAGAGGACTATTTGCAAAGGGAAGGGATGCTAAGGTAGA
GGGTGAACGTTACAGAAAAGCAGGCTGGGAAGCATATTTGAGAAGATGCGGCCAGCAAAACTAAAAAACT
GTATTATAAGTAAATGCATGTATACTAAACTCACAAATTAGAGCTTCAATTTAATTATATCAGTTATTAC
CCATTGAAAAAGGAAGAGTATGAGTATTCAACATTTCCGTGTCGCCCTTATTCCCTTTTTTGCGGCATTT
TGCCTTCCTGTTTTTGCTCACCCAGAAACGCTGGTGAAAGTAAAAGATGCTGAAGATCAGTTGGGTGCAC
GAGTGGGTTACATCGAACTGGATCTCAACAGCGGTAAGATCCTTGAGAGTTTTCGCCCCGAAGAACGTTT
TCCAATGATGAGCACTTTTAAAGTTCTGCTATGTGGCGCGGTATTATCCCGTATTGACGCCGGGCAAGAG
CAACTCGGTCGCCGCATACACTATTCTCAGAATGACTTGGTTGAGTACTCACCAGTCACAGAAAAGCATC
TTACGGATGGCATGACAGTAAGAGAATTATGCAGTGCTGCCATAACCATGAGTGATAACACTGCGGCCAA
CTTACTTCTGACAACGATCGGAGGACCGAAGGAGCTAACCGCTTTTTTGCACAACATGGGGGATCATGTA
ACTCGCCTTGATCGTTGGGAACCGGAGCTGAATGAAGCCATACCAAACGACGAGCGTGACACCACGATGC
CTGTAGCAATGGCAACAACGTTGCGCAAACTATTAACTGGCGAACTACTTACTCTAGCTTCCCGGCAACA
ATTAATAGACTGGATGGAGGCGGATAAAGTTGCAGGACCACTTCTGCGCTCGGCCCTTCCGGCTGGCTGG
TTTATTGCTGATAAATCTGGAGCCGGTGAGCGTGGGTCTCGCGGTATCATTGCAGCACTGGGGCCAGATG
GTAAGCCCTCCCGTATCGTAGTTATCTACACGACGGGGAGTCAGGCAACTATGGATGAACGAAATAGACA
GATCGCTGAGATAGGTGCCTCACTGATTAAGCATTGGTAACTGTCAGACCAAGTTTACTCATATATACTT
TAGATTGATTTAAAACTTCATTTTTAATTTAAAAGGATCTAGGTGAAGATCCTTTTTGATAATCTCATGA
CCAAAATCCCTTAACGTGAGTTTTCGTTCCACTGAGCGTCAGACCCCGTAGAAAAGATCAAAGGATCTTC
TTGAGATCCTTTTTTTCTGCGCGTAATCTGCTGCTTGCAAACAAAAAAACCACCGCTACCAGCGGTGGTT
TGTTTGCCGGATCAAGAGCTACCAACTCTTTTTCCGAAGGTAACTGGCTTCAGCAGAGCGCAGATACCAA
ATACTGTTCTTCTAGTGTAGCCGTAGTTAGGCCACCACTTCAAGAACTCTGTAGCACCGCCTACATACCT
CGCTCTGCTAATCCTGTTACCAGTGGCTGCTGCCAGTGGCGATAAGTCGTGTCTTACCGGGTTGGACTCA
AGACGATAGTTACCGGATAAGGCGCAGCGGTCGGGCTGAACGGGGGGTTCGTGCACACAGCCCAGCTTGG
AGCGAACGACCTACACCGAACTGAGATACCTACAGCGTGAGCTATGAGAAAGCGCCACGCTTCCCGAAGG
GAGAAAGGCGGACAGGTATCCGGTAAGCGGCAGGGTCGGAACAGGAGAGCGCACGAGGGAGCTTCCAGGG
GGAAACGCCTGGTATCTTTATAGTCCTGTCGGGTTTCGCCACCTCTGACTTGAGCGTCGATTTTTGTGAT
GCTCGTCAGGGGGGCGGAGCCTATGGAAAAACGCCAGCAACGCGGCCTTTTTACGGTTCCTGGCCTTTTG
CTGGCCTTTTGCTCACATGTTCTTTCCTGCGTTATCCCCTGATTCTGTGGATAACCGTATTACCGCCTTT
GAGTGAGCTGATACCGCTCGCCGCAGCCGAACGACCGAGCGCAGCGAGTCAGTGAGCGAGGAAGCGGAAG
AGCGCCCAATACGCAAACCGCCTCTCCCCGCGCGTTGGCCGATTCATTAATGCAGGGCCGCAGCTTGCAA
ATTAAAGCCTTCGAGCGTCCCAAAACCTTCTCAAGCAAGGTTTTCAGTATAATGTTACATGCGTACACGC
GTCTGTACAGAAAAAAAAGAAAAATTTGAAATATAAATAACGTTCTTAATACTAACATAACTATAAAAAA
ATAAATAGGGACCTAGACTTCAGGTTGTCTAACTCCTTCCTTTTCGGTTAGAGCGGATGTGGGGGGAGGG
CGTGAATGTAAGCGTGACATAACTAATTACATGATGCGGCCCTCTAGATGCATGCTCGAGCGGCCGCCTT
AGTGGTGGTGGTGGTGGTGCGCGCTGCTGCCGCGGGGAACTAAACCGCTGCTCTGATCGTTTGGGTCCAA
GGCATCGTAAGTCGGGCATAAGTCACTCCAGGCCTGAGGGACTGGGTTCACAGCCTTTACGTCGGGCAGG
TCCTCGGCCATTACTACAGCGAATCCAGCTTCCAAGTGGTAGTCGATGTGACAGTGCAGAAACCACGGTC
CGGGGTTGTTAGTGTCAAATCTAATGGTAACGTTGTCTCCCGCAGCTGGCGTTCCGGTGTCGACTACGTC
ACGGAATATAGGGTTATCATAATTATAAACAGTTGAACCGGCCGACCTCACAACTGCGAAAGTGTGTCCG
TGTAAGTGGAATGGGTGTGGGGCTCCAGGGGCCGCCGCGGTGGCAGGGAAGGAAATCTCGATGGTAGCAT
TCGAAGGCAATACATAGACGCTGCCTGATGGCAACAAGTCTTGTGCAGTCTGCGCTCCCGATAGAATCTG
CAGCAGCACGGGTACCGTGGGCGGGACAAACGAGACGCCATTAATAAAGAAGTTAGAGCCATTGAAGTTA
AATGCCATGTTAATTGCCTTGTCCACACCACCCGGCGATGGACTGCCGGGGACGGGCGTAGGCACTAGAG
GATGTAAGTCGGTCTCGTTTAAGGGTTTCACTGAAGTTGTTTGATTAGTTGTGGGTTCCACCGCGGGCGC
TCCATCGTAACGCAGGATAGCAGAATTAATTCCGCCGTCGAAGCCGACATTACCGAAATTTGGGTTAGCC
CTGATCCAGTAGTTGTCAACGGGCTGATTAGCGTCCAACACGAAAGAGTACCTCTGTGCGGCAAATATTT
GGATAGAGTCAACCTCAAGTGGTTGAACGTTTACGGAATCTACCTCTATGATGGTCAGGTTGTGTCCGTC
TATTGAAAATGTGAAGTTTGGCTCGCATGATAATGACACTAAACGGAAACGGTACCTCTTACCCTTTGTT
ACCTTAATAACAGATAGCTCTGCGGTAGGGTCGCTCGGTGCTCTACCCTTTCCATTGATTAAAGTTGCGT
CAGCTCCTGGCGGAAACCTGGGTCCCAACTTTGCAGCCGTGTGGTACCAGTCCGCCAGTGTTATTACTGT
GCTGTCATTATCTACATCATACATACTAGCGTGTGGGTCGTTTGGGTCATACACAACAAAAGGGCCCCTT
AATCCATCGCAGTACTGCGTGCTTAGATGAGAATGATACCAAAAGGTACCCGCTTGGTCAGGTACTTGGA
AATCATATAGAAATGAATGCCCCGGTGCTATTGGGCATTGGTTTATGAAAGCTGGGCCGTCGGCCCAATT
CGTTCCGTGCTGGAAGAATCCGTGCCAGTGAATAGAAGTAGATTTTAGCATGGTGTGATTTGTAAGGTTG
TTTATTACATTTAACTGGAATCTGTCGCCCTTGTTGCCGGCGATTAGTGGTCCGGGCGTCACGCCGTTGA
CCACGACTGCTTGCCTTGAGAAACCGTCAGGGCTCACTACGGCATCTGTGATGGTTAGATCTGCGACGGG
GCCTACCGCGAACTCAGCTTCAGTCTCTCTTTTCTCGAGAGATACCCCTTCTTCTTTAGCAGCAATGCTG
GCAATAGTAGTATTTATAAACAATAATCCGTTATTTGTGCTGTTGGAAAATGGCAAAACAGCAACATCGA
AATCCCCTTCTAAATCTGAGTAACCGATGACAGCTTCAGCCGGAATTTGTGCCGTTTCATCTTCTGTTGT
AGTTTTGACTGGAGCAGCTAATGCGGAGGATGCTGCGAATAAATCAGCAGTAAAAATTGAAGGAAATCTC
ATGGATCCTATGGATCCTATAGTTTTTTCTCCTTGACGTTAAAGTATAGAGGTATATTAACAATTTTTTG
TTGATACTTTTATTACATTTGAATAAGAAGTAATACAAACCGAAAATGTTGAAAGTATTAGTTAAAGTGG
TTATGCAGTTTTTGCATTTATATATCTGTTAATAGATCAAAAATCATCGCTTCGCTGATTAATTACCCCA
GAAATAAGGCTAAAAAACTAATCGCATTATCATCCTATGGTTGTTAATTTGATTCGTTCATTTGAAGGTT
TGTGGGGCCAGGTTACTGCCAATTTTTCCTCTTCATAACCATAAAAGCTAGTATTGTAGAATCTTTATTG
TTCGGAGCAGTGCGGCGCGAGGCACATCTGCGTTTCAGGAACGCGACCGGTGAAGACGAGGACGCACGGA
GGAGAGTCTTCCTTCGGAGGGCTGTCACCCGCTCGGCGGCTTCTAATCCGTGGACTAGTGGATCGATCCC
C
